Addgene plasmid #72896: dmBACCS2NS-IRES-dOrai-IRES-mCherry
Purpose: Mammalian expression of dmBACCS2NS, a modified Drosophila melanogaster blue light-activated Ca2+ channel switch, along with dOrai and mCherry
Depositing lab: Takao Nakata. Publication: Light generation of intracellular Ca(2+) signals by a genetically encoded protein BACCS. Ishii T, Sato K, Kakumoto T, Miura S, Touhara K, Takeuchi S, Nakata T. Nat Commun. 2015 Aug 18;6:8021. doi: 10.1038/ncomms9021. PubMed 26282514.
Backbone
  Vector backbone: pWPRE/C1 (modified pEGFP-C1)
  Backbone manufacturer: Modified from Clontech
  Backbone size w/o insert (bp): 4581
  Total vector size (bp): 9118
  Modifications to backbone: The woodchuck hepatitis virus posttranscriptional regulatory element (WPRE) was inserted into the BamHI site of pEGFP-C1, and EGFP was removed.
  Vector type: Mammalian Expression
  Selectable markers: Neomycin (select with G418)
Growth in bacteria
  Bacterial resistance: Kanamycin, 50 μg/mL
  Growth temperature: 37°C
  Growth strain: DH5alpha
  Copy number: High Copy
Gene/Insert
  Gene/Insert name: dmBACCS2NS-IRES-dOrai-IRES-mCherry
  Species: D. melanogaster (fly); Avena sativa (oat)
  Insert size (bp): 4537
  Promoter: CMV
  Tag / fusion protein: IRES-mCherry (C terminal on backbone)
  Cloning method: Restriction Enzyme; 5′ cloning site XhoI (not destroyed); 3′ cloning site SalI (not destroyed)
  Sequencing primers: 5′ CMV Forward; 3′ WPRE-R
Terms and licenses: Academic/Nonprofit Terms; Industry Terms: Not Available to Industry
Depositor comments: dmBACCS2NS is a fast recovery kinetic mutant of dmBACCS2.
How to cite: dmBACCS2NS-IRES-dOrai-IRES-mCherry was a gift from Takao Nakata (Addgene plasmid # 72896 ; http://n2t.net/addgene:72896 ; RRID:Addgene_72896)
