[The description below was written by a language model from this plasmid's Addgene catalogue record.]
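Description:
dmBACCS2NS-IRES-dOrai-IRES-mCherry is a mammalian expression plasmid of about 9.1 kb built on pWPRE/C1, a derivative of the Clontech vector pEGFP-C1 in which the EGFP coding sequence was removed and the woodchuck hepatitis virus posttranscriptional regulatory element (WPRE) was inserted at the BamHI site. It is maintained as a high-copy plasmid in E. coli under kanamycin selection. The record also lists a neomycin marker, so transfected mammalian cells can be selected with G418.

The roughly 4.5 kb insert was cloned between XhoI and SalI sites, both of which are retained, and is driven by the CMV promoter. It is a tricistronic cassette in which two internal ribosome entry sites allow three separate proteins to be translated from a single transcript. The first cistron encodes dmBACCS2NS, a modified Drosophila melanogaster blue light-activated Ca2+ channel switch; the source species listed are fly and oat (Avena sativa). The depositor describes it as a mutant of dmBACCS2 with fast recovery kinetics. The second cistron encodes dOrai, supplied alongside the switch from the same transcript. The third encodes mCherry, which is translated as an independent red fluorescent reporter rather than a fusion and marks expressing cells. The downstream WPRE generally increases expression by enhancing transcript processing and stability.

The construct is intended for optogenetic control of intracellular Ca2+ signals in mammalian cells. Co-expression from one plasmid helps ensure that mCherry-positive cells carry both the light-responsive switch and dOrai. No feature table was supplied, so the exact domain composition of dmBACCS2NS and the mutations behind its faster kinetics are not stated.
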