>Addgene plasmid #72896 | dmBACCS2NS-IRES-dOrai-IRES-mCherry | addgene partial sequence | sequence record 136012 | CMV-F 5'-CGCAAATGGGCGGTAGGCGTG-3'
GAGCTGGTTTAGTGAACCGTCAGATCCGCTAGCCTCGAGGCCACCATGGGACCGGTCGGAGGAAGCGGTG
GATCTTTGGCTACTACACTTGAACGTATTGAGAAGAACTTTGTCATTACTGACCCAAGATTGCCAGATAG
CCCCATTATATTCGCGTCCGATAGTTTCTTGCAGTTGACAGAATATAGCCGTGAAGAAATTTTGGGAAGA
AACTGCAGGTTTCTACAAGGTCCTGAAACTGATCGCGCGACAGTGAGAAAAATTAGAGATGCCATAGATA
ACCAAACAGAGGTCACTGTTCAGCTGATTAATTATACAAAGAGTGGTAAAAAGTTCTGGAACCTCTTTCA
CTTGCAGCCTATGCGAGATCAGAAGGGAGATGTCCAGTACTTTATTGGGGTTCAGTTGGATGGAACTGAG
CATGTCCGAGATGCTGCCGAGAGAGAGGGAGTCATGCTGATTAAGAAAACTGCAGAAAATCTGCAATCAT
GGCTTCAATACACATATGAACTAGAAAGTAAGAATCATCAGAAGAAGCGCACGTCGGCTGAGAAGCAGCT
ACAGTCGGCCAGAGAGGCTTGTGAGAAATTGCGTAAGAAACGGTCAAGTTTGGTGGGTGCGTTCGTTTCC
ACGCACGGAAAGAGTATTGATGATGTGGATCGGTCGATTGTTGAGGCACGGAATGCCCTCGGAGATGTAA
CAAACGAGCTGCAAGAACGACTGCATCGCTGGAAGCAAATCGAGACGTGCCTTGGCTTAAACATTGTGAA
CAACAATGGTCTGCCCGGAGGATCCGGAGGAAGTGGAGGAGGTATCCTGCAGTCTCGGGGTGGCAGTGGT
GGTTCAGGCGGTTCTGGATCTTTGGCTACTACACTTGAACGTATTGAGAAGAACTTTGTCATTACTGACC
CAAGATTGCCAGATAGCCCCATTATATTCGCGTCCGATAGTTTCTTGCAGTTGACAGAATATAGCCGTGA
AGAAATTTTGGGAAGAAACTGCAGGTTTCTACAAGGTCCTGAAACTGATCGCGCGACAGTGAGAAAAATT
A
