>Addgene plasmid #72896 | dmBACCS2NS-IRES-dOrai-IRES-mCherry | addgene partial sequence | sequence record 136013 | WPRE-R 5'-CATAGCGTAAAAGGAGCAACA-3'
TCTTTCACAAATTTTGTAATCCAGAGGTTGATTATCGATAAGCTTAGATCCCGGGCCCGCGGTACCGTCG
ACCGCGGTTACTTGTACAGCTCGTCCATGCCGCCGGTGGAGTGGCGGCCCTCGGCGCGTTCGTACTGTTC
CACGATGGTGTAGTCCTCGTTGTGGGAGGTGATGTCCAACTTGATGTTGACGTTGTAGGCGCCGGGCAGC
TGCACGGGCTTCTTGGCCTTGTAGGTGGTCTTGACCTCAGCGTCGTAGTGGCCGCCGTCCTTCAGCTTCA
GCCTCTGCTTGATCTCGCCCTTCAGGGCGCCGTCCTCGGGGTACATCCGCTCGGAGGAGGCCTCCCAGCC
CATGGTCTTCTTCTGCATTACGGGGCCGTCGGAGGGGAAGTTGGTGCCGCGCAGCTTCACCTTGTAGATG
AACTCGCCGTCCTGCAGGGAGGAGTCCTGGGTCACGGTCACCACGCCGCCGTCCTCGAAGTTCATCACGC
GCTCCCACTTGAAGCCCTCGGGGAAGGACAGCTTCAAGTAGTCGGGGATGTCGGCGGGGTGCTTCACGTA
GGCCTTGGAGCCGTACATGAACTGAGGGGACAGGATGTCCCAGGCGAAGGGCAGGGGGCCACCCTTGGTC
ACCTTCAGCTTGGCGGTCTGGGTGCCCTCGTAGGGGCGGCCCTCGCCCTCGCCCTCGATCTCGAACTCGT
GGCCGTTCACGGAGCCCTCCATGTGCACCTTGAAGCGCATGAACTCCTTGATGATGGCCATGTTATCCTC
CTCGCCCTTGCTCACCATATTATCATCGTGTTTTTCAAAGGAAAACCACGTCCCCGTGGTTCGGGGGGCC
TAGACGTTTTTTTAA
