LOCUS       Exported 9118 bp ds-DNA circular SYN 12-MAY-2021
DEFINITION  Mammalian expression of dmBACCS2NS, a modified Drosophila
            melanogaster blue light-activated Ca2+ channel switch, along with
            dOrai and mCherry.
ACCESSION   .
VERSION     .
KEYWORDS    dmBACCS2NS-IRES-dOrai-IRES-mCherry
SOURCE      synthetic DNA construct
  ORGANISM  synthetic DNA construct
REFERENCE   1 (bases 1 to 9118)
  AUTHORS   Ishii T, Sato K, Kakumoto T, Miura S, Touhara K, Takeuchi S, Nakata
            T
  TITLE     Light generation of intracellular Ca(2+) signals by a genetically
            encoded protein BACCS.
  JOURNAL   Nat Commun. 2015 Aug 18;6:8021. doi: 10.1038/ncomms9021.
  PUBMED    26282514
REFERENCE   2 (bases 1 to 9118)
  AUTHORS   .
  TITLE     Direct Submission
  JOURNAL   Exported May 12, 2021 from SnapGene Server 1.1.58
            http://www.snapgene.com
FEATURES             Location/Qualifiers
     source          1..9118
                     /organism="synthetic DNA construct"
                     /mol_type="other DNA"
     enhancer        61..364
                     /label=CMV enhancer
                     /note="human cytomegalovirus immediate early enhancer"
     promoter        365..568
                     /label=CMV promoter
                     /note="human cytomegalovirus (CMV) immediate early
                     promoter"
     primer_bind     519..539
                     /label=CMV-F
                     /note="Human CMV immediate early promoter, forward primer"
     regulatory      603..612
                     /regulatory_class="other"
                     /note="vertebrate consensus sequence for strong initiation
                     of translation (Kozak, 1987)"
     misc_feature    2186..2759
                     /label=IRES
                     /note="internal ribosome entry site (IRES) of the
                     encephalomyocarditis virus (EMCV)"
     misc_feature    2209..2761
                     /label=IRES
                     /note="internal ribosome entry site (IRES) of the
                     encephalomyocarditis virus (EMCV)"
     regulatory      3281..3290
                     /regulatory_class="other"
                     /note="vertebrate consensus sequence for strong initiation
                     of translation (Kozak, 1987)"
     misc_feature    3843..4416
                     /label=IRES
                     /note="internal ribosome entry site (IRES) of the
                     encephalomyocarditis virus (EMCV)"
     misc_feature    3866..4418
                     /label=IRES
                     /note="internal ribosome entry site (IRES) of the
                     encephalomyocarditis virus (EMCV)"
     CDS             4418..5128
                     /codon_start=1
                     /product="monomeric derivative of DsRed fluorescent protein
                     (Shaner et al., 2004)"
                     /label=mCherry
                     /note="mammalian codon-optimized"
                     /translation="MVSKGEEDNMAIIKEFMRFKVHMEGSVNGHEFEIEGEGEGRPYEG
                     TQTAKLKVTKGGPLPFAWDILSPQFMYGSKAYVKHPADIPDYLKLSFPEGFKWERVMNF
                     EDGGVVTVTQDSSLQDGEFIYKVKLRGTNFPSDGPVMQKKTMGWEASSERMYPEDGALK
                     GEIKQRLKLKDGGHYDAEVKTTYKAKKPVQLPGAYNVNIKLDITSHNEDYTIVEQYERA
                     EGRHSTGGMDELYK"
     primer_bind     complement(4563..4581)
                     /label=mCherry-R
                     /note="mCherry, reverse primer"
     primer_bind     4831..4850
                     /label=mCherry-F
                     /note="mCherry, forward primer"
     misc_feature    5173..5761
                     /label=WPRE
                     /note="woodchuck hepatitis virus posttranscriptional
                     regulatory element"
     primer_bind     complement(5226..5246)
                     /label=WPRE-R
                     /note="WPRE, reverse primer"
     CDS             complement(5644..5655)
                     /codon_start=1
                     /product="Factor Xa recognition and cleavage site"
                     /label=Factor Xa site
                     /translation="IEGR"
     polyA_signal    5906..6027
                     /label=SV40 poly(A) signal
                     /note="SV40 polyadenylation signal"
     primer_bind     complement(5943..5962)
                     /label=SV40pA-R
                     /note="SV40 polyA, reverse primer"
     primer_bind     5997..6016
                     /label=EBV-rev
                     /note="SV40 polyA terminator, reverse primer"
     rep_origin      complement(6034..6489)
                     /direction=LEFT
                     /label=f1 ori
                     /note="f1 bacteriophage origin of replication; arrow
                     indicates direction of (+) strand synthesis"
     primer_bind     complement(6171..6192)
                     /label=F1ori-F
                     /note="F1 origin, forward primer"
     primer_bind     6383..6402
                     /label=F1ori-R
                     /note="F1 origin, reverse primer"
     promoter        6516..6620
                     /gene="bla"
                     /label=AmpR promoter
     promoter        6622..6979
                     /label=SV40 promoter
                     /note="SV40 enhancer and early promoter"
     primer_bind     complement(6645..6665)
                     /label=pBABE 3'
                     /note="SV40 enhancer, reverse primer for pBABE vectors"
     rep_origin      6830..6965
                     /label=SV40 ori
                     /note="SV40 origin of replication"
     primer_bind     6892..6911
                     /label=SV40pro-F
                     /note="SV40 promoter/origin, forward primer"
     CDS             7014..7808
                     /codon_start=1
                     /gene="aph(3')-II (or nptII)"
                     /product="aminoglycoside phosphotransferase from Tn5"
                     /label=NeoR/KanR
                     /note="confers resistance to neomycin, kanamycin, and G418
                     (Geneticin(R))"
                     /translation="MIEQDGLHAGSPAAWVERLFGYDWAQQTIGCSDAAVFRLSAQGRP
                     VLFVKTDLSGALNELQDEAARLSWLATTGVPCAAVLDVVTEAGRDWLLLGEVPGQDLLS
                     SHLAPAEKVSIMADAMRRLHTLDPATCPFDHQAKHRIERARTRMEAGLVDQDDLDEEHQ
                     GLAPAELFARLKASMPDGEDLVVTHGDACLPNIMVENGRFSGFIDCGRLGVADRYQDIA
                     LATRDIAEELGGEWADRFLVLYGIAAPDSQRIAFYRLLDEFF"
     primer_bind     complement(7068..7087)
                     /label=Neo-R
                     /note="Neomycin resistance gene, reverse primer"
     primer_bind     7678..7697
                     /label=Neo-F
                     /note="Neomycin resistance gene, forward primer"
     primer_bind     complement(7996..8015)
                     /label=TK-pA-R
                     /note="Thymidine kinase polyA, reverse primer"
     polyA_signal    8040..8087
                     /label=HSV TK poly(A) signal
                     /note="herpes simplex virus thymidine kinase
                     polyadenylation signal (Cole and Stacy, 1985)"
     rep_origin      8416..9004
                     /direction=RIGHT
                     /label=ori
                     /note="high-copy-number ColE1/pMB1/pBR322/pUC origin of
                     replication"
     primer_bind     8905..8924
                     /label=pBR322ori-F
                     /note="pBR322 origin, forward primer"
ORIGIN
        1 tagttattaa tagtaatcaa ttacggggtc attagttcat agcccatata tggagttccg
       61 cgttacataa cttacggtaa atggcccgcc tggctgaccg cccaacgacc cccgcccatt
      121 gacgtcaata atgacgtatg ttcccatagt aacgccaata gggactttcc attgacgtca
      181 atgggtggag tatttacggt aaactgccca cttggcagta catcaagtgt atcatatgcc
      241 aagtacgccc cctattgacg tcaatgacgg taaatggccc gcctggcatt atgcccagta
      301 catgacctta tgggactttc ctacttggca gtacatctac gtattagtca tcgctattac
      361 catggtgatg cggttttggc agtacatcaa tgggcgtgga tagcggtttg actcacgggg
      421 atttccaagt ctccacccca ttgacgtcaa tgggagtttg ttttggcacc aaaatcaacg
      481 ggactttcca aaatgtcgta acaactccgc cccattgacg caaatgggcg gtaggcgtgt
      541 acggtgggag gtctatataa gcagagctgg tttagtgaac cgtcagatcc gctagcctcg
      601 aggccaccat gggaccggtc ggaggaagcg gtggatcttt ggctactaca cttgaacgta
      661 ttgagaagaa ctttgtcatt actgacccaa gattgccaga tagccccatt atattcgcgt
      721 ccgatagttt cttgcagttg acagaatata gccgtgaaga aattttggga agaaactgca
      781 ggtttctaca aggtcctgaa actgatcgcg cgacagtgag aaaaattaga gatgccatag
      841 ataaccaaac agaggtcact gttcagctga ttaattatac aaagagtggt aaaaagttct
      901 ggaacctctt tcacttgcag cctatgcgag atcagaaggg agatgtccag tactttattg
      961 gggttcagtt ggatggaact gagcatgtcc gagatgctgc cgagagagag ggagtcatgc
     1021 tgattaagaa aactgcagaa aatctgcaat catggcttca atacacatat gaactagaaa
     1081 gtaagaatca tcagaagaag cgcacgtcgg ctgagaagca gctacagtcg gccagagagg
     1141 cttgtgagaa attgcgtaag aaacggtcaa gtttggtggg tgcgttcgtt tccacgcacg
     1201 gaaagagtat tgatgatgtg gatcggtcga ttgttgaggc acggaatgcc ctcggagatg
     1261 taacaaacga gctgcaagaa cgactgcatc gctggaagca aatcgagacg tgccttggct
     1321 taaacattgt gaacaacaat ggtctgcccg gaggatccgg aggaagtgga ggaggtatcc
     1381 tgcagtctcg gggtggcagt ggtggttcag gcggttctgg atctttggct actacacttg
     1441 aacgtattga gaagaacttt gtcattactg acccaagatt gccagatagc cccattatat
     1501 tcgcgtccga tagtttcttg cagttgacag aatatagccg tgaagaaatt ttgggaagaa
     1561 actgcaggtt tctacaaggt cctgaaactg atcgcgcgac agtgagaaaa attagagatg
     1621 ccatagataa ccaaacagag gtcactgttc agctgattaa ttatacaaag agtggtaaaa
     1681 agttctggaa cctctttcac ttgcagccta tgcgagatca gaagggagat gtccagtact
     1741 ttattggggt tcagttggat ggaactgagc atgtccgaga tgctgccgag agagagggag
     1801 tcatgctgat taagaaaact gcagaaaatc tgcaatcatg gcttcaatac acatatgaac
     1861 tagaaagtaa gaatcatcag aagaagcgca cgtcggctga gaagcagcta cagtcggcca
     1921 gagaggcttg tgagaaattg cgtaagaaac ggtcaagttt ggtgggtgcg ttcgtttcca
     1981 cgcacggaaa gagtattgat gatgtggatc ggtcgattgt tgaggcacgg aatgccctcg
     2041 gagatgtaac aaacgagctg caagaacgac tgcatcgctg gaagcaaatc gagacgtgcc
     2101 ttggcttaaa cattgtgaac aacaatggtc tgcccggcgg ctctggaggt agcggactag
     2161 tttgagtcga gccgcggcaa ttccgcccct ctccctcccc cccccctaac gttactggcc
     2221 gaagccgctt ggaataaggc cggtgtgcgt ttgtctatat gttattttcc accatattgc
     2281 cgtcttttgg caatgtgagg gcccggaaac ctggccctgt cttcttgacg agcattccta
     2341 ggggtctttc ccctctcgcc aaaggaatgc aaggtctgtt gaatgtcgtg aaggaagcag
     2401 ttcctctgga agcttcttga agacaaacaa cgtctgtagc gaccctttgc aggcagcgga
     2461 accccccacc tggcaacagg tgcctctgcg gccaaaagcc acgtgtataa gatacacctg
     2521 caaaggcggc acaaccccag tgccacgttg tgagttggat agttgtggaa agagtcaaat
     2581 ggctctcctc aagcgtattc aacaaggggc tgaaggatgc ccagaaggta ccccattgta
     2641 tgggatctga tctggggcct cggtgcacat gctttacatg tgtttagtcg aggttaaaaa
     2701 aacgtctagg ccccccgaac cacggggacg tggttttcct ttgaaaaaca cgatgataat
     2761 atgtctgtgt ggaccacggc caacaattcg ggcctagaga cgccaacaaa gtcgccgatc
     2821 acgtcgtcgg ttccgcgggc atcgagaagt tctgcggtga tcaccactgg aaatcaccag
     2881 cagcaccact tccagcacgt tgtggccgcc gccgttgcag ccgccacttc agtggccacc
     2941 ggtcatcagt tccagcagca gttcccgctg cacgcacatc cgcatccgca tccacagcac
     3001 cacagcaaca gtcccacggg tagcggcagc aacagcaaca acagcgcagg tttccagcgc
     3061 accagcatca gcaactcgct gctgcagttc ccgccgcccc cgcccccttc ctcacagaac
     3121 caggcgaagc cgcgcggaca ccatcgcacc gccagcagca gcatgtcgca atccggcgag
     3181 gatctccact cgcccaccta cctgtcctgg cggaagctcc agcttagtcg ggccaagcta
     3241 aaggcatcca gcaagacgtc cgccctgctc tccggattcg ccatggtggc gatggtggag
     3301 gtgcaactgg atcacgatac gaatgtacca ccgggcatgc tgatagcctt cgccatctgc
     3361 accaccctcc tggtggcggt gcacatgctg gccctgatga tcagcacctg tatcctgcca
     3421 aatattgaga cggtgtgtaa tttgcatagt atttccctgg tccacgaatc gccacacgag
     3481 cgtctccatt ggtacattga aacggcgtgg gcattctcca cgctgctggg actcatactc
     3541 tttctactgg agatagccat cctgtgctgg gtgaaattct atgacctaag tccgccggcg
     3601 gcttggtcag cgtgtgtggt cctcataccg gtgatgatca tctttatggc cttcgccatt
     3661 cacttctatc gctccctggt gtcgcacaaa tatgaggtga cagtctcggg catccgtgag
     3721 ctggagatgc tcaaggagca gatggagcag gatcatttgg agcatcacaa taacatacga
     3781 aataatggca tgaactatgg cgcatccggg gacattgtct aggtcgagcc gcggcaattc
     3841 cgcccctctc cctccccccc ccctaacgtt actggccgaa gccgcttgga ataaggccgg
     3901 tgtgcgtttg tctatatgtt attttccacc atattgccgt cttttggcaa tgtgagggcc
     3961 cggaaacctg gccctgtctt cttgacgagc attcctaggg gtctttcccc tctcgccaaa
     4021 ggaatgcaag gtctgttgaa tgtcgtgaag gaagcagttc ctctggaagc ttcttgaaga
     4081 caaacaacgt ctgtagcgac cctttgcagg cagcggaacc ccccacctgg caacaggtgc
     4141 ctctgcggcc aaaagccacg tgtataagat acacctgcaa aggcggcaca accccagtgc
     4201 cacgttgtga gttggatagt tgtggaaaga gtcaaatggc tctcctcaag cgtattcaac
     4261 aaggggctga aggatgccca gaaggtaccc cattgtatgg gatctgatct ggggcctcgg
     4321 tgcacatgct ttacatgtgt ttagtcgagg ttaaaaaaac gtctaggccc cccgaaccac
     4381 ggggacgtgg ttttcctttg aaaaacacga tgataatatg gtgagcaagg gcgaggagga
     4441 taacatggcc atcatcaagg agttcatgcg cttcaaggtg cacatggagg gctccgtgaa
     4501 cggccacgag ttcgagatcg agggcgaggg cgagggccgc ccctacgagg gcacccagac
     4561 cgccaagctg aaggtgacca agggtggccc cctgcccttc gcctgggaca tcctgtcccc
     4621 tcagttcatg tacggctcca aggcctacgt gaagcacccc gccgacatcc ccgactactt
     4681 gaagctgtcc ttccccgagg gcttcaagtg ggagcgcgtg atgaacttcg aggacggcgg
     4741 cgtggtgacc gtgacccagg actcctccct gcaggacggc gagttcatct acaaggtgaa
     4801 gctgcgcggc accaacttcc cctccgacgg ccccgtaatg cagaagaaga ccatgggctg
     4861 ggaggcctcc tccgagcgga tgtaccccga ggacggcgcc ctgaagggcg agatcaagca
     4921 gaggctgaag ctgaaggacg gcggccacta cgacgctgag gtcaagacca cctacaaggc
     4981 caagaagccc gtgcagctgc ccggcgccta caacgtcaac atcaagttgg acatcacctc
     5041 ccacaacgag gactacacca tcgtggaaca gtacgaacgc gccgagggcc gccactccac
     5101 cggcggcatg gacgagctgt acaagtaacc gcggtcgacg gtaccgcggg cccgggatct
     5161 aagcttatcg ataatcaacc tctggattac aaaatttgtg aaagattgac tggtattctt
     5221 aactatgttg ctccttttac gctatgtgga tacgctgctt taatgccttt gtatcatgct
     5281 attgcttccc gtatggcttt cattttctcc tccttgtata aatcctggtt gctgtctctt
     5341 tatgaggagt tgtggcccgt tgtcaggcaa cgtggcgtgg tgtgcactgt gtttgctgac
     5401 gcaaccccca ctggttgggg cattgccacc acctgtcagc tcctttccgg gactttcgct
     5461 ttccccctcc ctattgccac ggcggaactc atcgccgcct gccttgcccg ctgctggaca
     5521 ggggctcggc tgttgggcac tgacaattcc gtggtgttgt cggggaaatc atcgtccttt
     5581 ccttggctgc tcgcctgtgt tgccacctgg attctgcgcg ggacgtcctt ctgctacgtc
     5641 ccttcggccc tcaatccagc ggaccttcct tcccgcggcc tgctgccggc tctgcggcct
     5701 cttccgcgtc ttcgccttcg ccctcagacg agtcggatct ccctttgggc cgcctccccg
     5761 catcgatacc gtggatcgat ccaccggatc tagataactg atcataatca gccataccac
     5821 atttgtagag gttttacttg ctttaaaaaa cctcccacac ctccccctga acctgaaaca
     5881 taaaatgaat gcaattgttg ttgttaactt gtttattgca gcttataatg gttacaaata
     5941 aagcaatagc atcacaaatt tcacaaataa agcatttttt tcactgcatt ctagttgtgg
     6001 tttgtccaaa ctcatcaatg tatcttaacg cgtaaattgt aagcgttaat attttgttaa
     6061 aattcgcgtt aaatttttgt taaatcagct cattttttaa ccaataggcc gaaatcggca
     6121 aaatccctta taaatcaaaa gaatagaccg agatagggtt gagtgttgtt ccagtttgga
     6181 acaagagtcc actattaaag aacgtggact ccaacgtcaa aggnnnnnnn nnnnnnnnnn
     6241 nnnnnnnnnn nnnnnnnnnn nnnnnnnnnn nntnnnnnnn nnnnnnnnnn nnnnnnnnnn
     6301 nnnnnnnnnn nnnnnnnnnn nnnnnnnnnn nnnnnnnnnn nnnnnnnnnn nnnnnnnnnn
     6361 nnnngnnnnn nnnnnnnnnn nnnnnnnnnn nnnnnnnnnn nnnnnnnnnn nnnnnnnnnn
     6421 nnnnnnnnnn nnnnnnnnnn nnnnnnnnnn nnnnnnnnnn nnnnnnnnnn nnnnnnnnnn
     6481 nnnnnnnnnc aggtggcact tttcggggaa atgtgcgcgg aacccctatt tgtttatttt
     6541 tctaaataca ttcaaatatg tatccgctca tgagacaata accctgataa atgcttcaat
     6601 aatattgaaa aaggaagagt cctgaggcgg aaagaaccag ctgtggaatg tgtgtcagtt
     6661 agggtgtgga aagtccccag gctccccagc aggcagaagt atgcaaagca tgcatctcaa
     6721 ttagtcagca accaggtgtg gaaagtcccc aggctcccca gcaggcagaa gtatgcaaag
     6781 catgcatctc aattagtcag caaccatagt cccgccccta actccgccca tcccgcccct
     6841 aactccgccc agttccgccc attctccgcc ccatggctga ctaatttttt ttatttatgc
     6901 agaggccgag gccgcctcgg cctctgagct attccagaag tagtgaggag gcttttttgg
     6961 aggcctaggc ttttgcaaag atcgatcaag agacaggatg aggatcgttt cgcatgattg
     7021 aacaagatgg attgcacgca ggttctccgg ccgcttgggt ggagaggcta ttcggctatg
     7081 actgggcaca acagacaatc ggctgctctg atgccgccgt gttccggctg tcagcgcagg
     7141 ggcgcccggt tctttttgtc aagaccgacc tgtccggtgc cctgaatgaa ctgcaagacg
     7201 aggcagcgcg gctatcgtgg ctggccacga cgggcgttcc ttgcgcagct gtgctcgacg
     7261 ttgtcactga agcgggaagg gactggctgc tattgggcga agtgccgggg caggatctcc
     7321 tgtcatctca ccttgctcct gccgagaaag tatccatcat ggctgatgca atgcggcggc
     7381 tgcatacgct tgatccggct acctgcccat tcgaccacca agcgaaacat cgcatcgagc
     7441 gagcacgtac tcggatggaa gccggtcttg tcgatcagga tgatctggac gaagagcatc
     7501 aggggctcgc gccagccgaa ctgttcgcca ggctcaaggc gagcatgccc gacggcgagg
     7561 atctcgtcgt gacccatggc gatgcctgct tgccgaatat catggtggaa aatggccgct
     7621 tttctggatt catcgactgt ggccggctgg gtgtggcgga ccgctatcag gacatagcgt
     7681 tggctacccg tgatattgct gaagagcttg gcggcgaatg ggctgaccgc ttcctcgtgc
     7741 tttacggtat cgccgctccc gattcgcagc gcatcgcctt ctatcgcctt cttgacgagt
     7801 tcttctgagc gggactctgg ggttcgaaat gaccgaccaa gcgacgccca acctgccatc
     7861 acgagatttc gattccaccg ccgccttcta tgaaaggttg ggcttcggaa tcgttttccg
     7921 ggacgccggc tggatgatcc tccagcgcgg ggatctcatg ctggagttct tcgcccaccc
     7981 tagggggagg ctaactgaaa cacggaagga gacaataccg gaaggaaccc gcgctatgac
     8041 ggcaataaaa agacagaata aaacgcacgg tgttgggtcg tttgttcata aacgcggggt
     8101 tcggtcccag ggctggcact ctgtcgatac cccaccgaga ccccattggg gccaatacgc
     8161 ccgcgtttct tccttttccc caccccaccc cccaagttcg ggtgaaggcc cagggctcgc
     8221 agccaacgtc ggggcggcag gccctgccat agcctcaggt tactcatata tactttagat
     8281 tgatttaaaa cttcattttt aatttaaaag gatctaggtg aagatccttt ttgataatct
     8341 catgaccaaa atcccttaac gtgagttttc gttccactga gcgtcagacc ccgtagaaaa
     8401 gatcaaagga tcttcttgag atcctttttt tctgcgcgta atctgctgct tgcaaacaaa
     8461 aaaaccaccg ctaccagcgg tggtttgttt gccggatcaa gagctaccaa ctctttttcc
     8521 gaaggtaact ggcttcagca gagcgcagat accaaatact gtccttctag tgtagccgta
     8581 gttaggccac cacttcaaga actctgtagc accgcctaca tacctcgctc tgctaatcct
     8641 gttaccagtg gctgctgcca gtggcgataa gtcgtgtctt accgggttgg actcaagacg
     8701 atagttaccg gataaggcgc agcggtcggg ctgaacgggg ggttcgtgca cacagcccag
     8761 cttggagcga acgacctaca ccgaactgag atacctacag cgtgagctat gagaaagcgc
     8821 cacgcttccc gaagggagaa aggcggacag gtatccggta agcggcaggg tcggaacagg
     8881 agagcgcacg agggagcttc cagggggaaa cgcctggtat ctttatagtc ctgtcgggtt
     8941 tcgccacctc tgacttgagc gtcgattttt gtgatgctcg tcaggggggc ggagcctatg
     9001 gaaaaacgcc agcaacgcgg cctttttacg gttcctggcc ttttgctggc cttttgctca
     9061 catgttcttt cctgcgttat cccctgattc tgtggataac cgtattaccg ccatgcat
//
